>Addgene plasmid #46180 | pET15b/ECFP-GgVcl 884-1066 (Vt) | depositor full sequence | sequence record 65077 | pET15b/ECFP-GgVcl 884-1066 (Vt) sequence 7013 bps
TTCTTGAAGACGAAAGGGCCTCGTGATACGCCTATTTTTATAGGTTAATGTCATGATAATAATGGTTTCT
TAGACGTCAGGTGGCACTTTTCGGGGAAATGTGCGCGGAACCCCTATTTGTTTATTTTTCTAAATACATT
CAAATATGTATCCGCTCATGAGACAATAACCCTGATAAATGCTTCAATAATATTGAAAAAGGAAGAGTAT
GAGTATTCAACATTTCCGTGTCGCCCTTATTCCCTTTTTTGCGGCATTTTGCCTTCCTGTTTTTGCTCAC
CCAGAAACGCTGGTGAAAGTAAAAGATGCTGAAGATCAGTTGGGTGCACGAGTGGGTTACATCGAACTGG
ATCTCAACAGCGGTAAGATCCTTGAGAGTTTTCGCCCCGAAGAACGTTTTCCAATGATGAGCACTTTTAA
AGTTCTGCTATGTGGCGCGGTATTATCCCGTGTTGACGCCGGGCAAGAGCAACTCGGTCGCCGCATACAC
TATTCTCAGAATGACTTGGTTGAGTACTCACCAGTCACAGAAAAGCATCTTACGGATGGCATGACAGTAA
GAGAATTATGCAGTGCTGCCATAACCATGAGTGATAACACTGCGGCCAACTTACTTCTGACAACGATCGG
AGGACCGAAGGAGCTAACCGCTTTTTTGCACAACATGGGGGATCATGTAACTCGCCTTGATCGTTGGGAA
CCGGAGCTGAATGAAGCCATACCAAACGACGAGCGTGACACCACGATGCCTGCAGCAATGGCAACAACGT
TGCGCAAACTATTAACTGGCGAACTACTTACTCTAGCTTCCCGGCAACAATTAATAGACTGGATGGAGGC
GGATAAAGTTGCAGGACCACTTCTGCGCTCGGCCCTTCCGGCTGGCTGGTTTATTGCTGATAAATCTGGA
GCCGGTGAGCGTGGGTCTCGCGGTATCATTGCAGCACTGGGGCCAGATGGTAAGCCCTCCCGTATCGTAG
TTATCTACACGACGGGGAGTCAGGCAACTATGGATGAACGAAATAGACAGATCGCTGAGATAGGTGCCTC
ACTGATTAAGCATTGGTAACTGTCAGACCAAGTTTACTCATATATACTTTAGATTGATTTAAAACTTCAT
TTTTAATTTAAAAGGATCTAGGTGAAGATCCTTTTTGATAATCTCATGACCAAAATCCCTTAACGTGAGT
TTTCGTTCCACTGAGCGTCAGACCCCGTAGAAAAGATCAAAGGATCTTCTTGAGATCCTTTTTTTCTGCG
CGTAATCTGCTGCTTGCAAACAAAAAAACCACCGCTACCAGCGGTGGTTTGTTTGCCGGATCAAGAGCTA
CCAACTCTTTTTCCGAAGGTAACTGGCTTCAGCAGAGCGCAGATACCAAATACTGTCCTTCTAGTGTAGC
CGTAGTTAGGCCACCACTTCAAGAACTCTGTAGCACCGCCTACATACCTCGCTCTGCTAATCCTGTTACC
AGTGGCTGCTGCCAGTGGCGATAAGTCGTGTCTTACCGGGTTGGACTCAAGACGATAGTTACCGGATAAG
GCGCAGCGGTCGGGCTGAACGGGGGGTTCGTGCACACAGCCCAGCTTGGAGCGAACGACCTACACCGAAC
TGAGATACCTACAGCGTGAGCTATGAGAAAGCGCCACGCTTCCCGAAGGGAGAAAGGCGGACAGGTATCC
GGTAAGCGGCAGGGTCGGAACAGGAGAGCGCACGAGGGAGCTTCCAGGGGGAAACGCCTGGTATCTTTAT
AGTCCTGTCGGGTTTCGCCACCTCTGACTTGAGCGTCGATTTTTGTGATGCTCGTCAGGGGGGCGGAGCC
TATGGAAAAACGCCAGCAACGCGGCCTTTTTACGGTTCCTGGCCTTTTGCTGGCCTTTTGCTCACATGTT
CTTTCCTGCGTTATCCCCTGATTCTGTGGATAACCGTATTACCGCCTTTGAGTGAGCTGATACCGCTCGC
CGCAGCCGAACGACCGAGCGCAGCGAGTCAGTGAGCGAGGAAGCGGAAGAGCGCCTGATGCGGTATTTTC
TCCTTACGCATCTGTGCGGTATTTCACACCGCATATATGGTGCACTCTCAGTACAATCTGCTCTGATGCC
GCATAGTTAAGCCAGTATACACTCCGCTATCGCTACGTGACTGGGTCATGGCTGCGCCCCGACACCCGCC
AACACCCGCTGACGCGCCCTGACGGGCTTGTCTGCTCCCGGCATCCGCTTACAGACAAGCTGTGACCGTC
TCCGGGAGCTGCATGTGTCAGAGGTTTTCACCGTCATCACCGAAACGCGCGAGGCAGCTGCGGTAAAGCT
CATCAGCGTGGTCGTGAAGCGATTCACAGATGTCTGCCTGTTCATCCGCGTCCAGCTCGTTGAGTTTCTC
CAGAAGCGTTAATGTCTGGCTTCTGATAAAGCGGGCCATGTTAAGGGCGGTTTTTTCCTGTTTGGTCACT
GATGCCTCCGTGTAAGGGGGATTTCTGTTCATGGGGGTAATGATACCGATGAAACGAGAGAGGATGCTCA
CGATACGGGTTACTGATGATGAACATGCCCGGTTACTGGAACGTTGTGAGGGTAAACAACTGGCGGTATG
GATGCGGCGGGACCAGAGAAAAATCACTCAGGGTCAATGCCAGCGCTTCGTTAATACAGATGTAGGTGTT
CCACAGGGTAGCCAGCAGCATCCTGCGATGCAGATCCGGAACATAATGGTGCAGGGCGCTGACTTCCGCG
TTTCCAGACTTTACGAAACACGGAAACCGAAGACCATTCATGTTGTTGCTCAGGTCGCAGACGTTTTGCA
GCAGCAGTCGCTTCACGTTCGCTCGCGTATCGGTGATTCATTCTGCTAACCAGTAAGGCAACCCCGCCAG
CCTAGCCGGGTCCTCAACGACAGGAGCACGATCATGCGCACCCGTGGCCAGGACCCAACGCTGCCCGAGA
TGCGCCGCGTGCGGCTGCTGGAGATGGCGGACGCGATGGATATGTTCTGCCAAGGGTTGGTTTGCGCATT
CACAGTTCTCCGCAAGAATTGATTGGCTCCAATTCTTGGAGTGGTGAATCCGTTAGCGAGGTGCCGCCGG
CTTCCATTCAGGTCGAGGTGGCCCGGCTCCATGCACCGCGACGCAACGCGGGGAGGCAGACAAGGTATAG
GGCGGCGCCTACAATCCATGCCAACCCGTTCCATGTGCTCGCCGAGGCGGCATAAATCGCCGTGACGATC
AGCGGTCCAGTGATCGAAGTTAGGCTGGTAAGAGCCGCGAGCGATCCTTGAAGCTGTCCCTGATGGTCGT
CATCTACCTGCCTGGACAGCATGGCCTGCAACGCGGGCATCCCGATGCCGCCGGAAGCGAGAAGAATCAT
AATGGGGAAGGCCATCCAGCCTCGCGTCGCGAACGCCAGCAAGACGTAGCCCAGCGCGTCGGCCGCCATG
CCGGCGATAATGGCCTGCTTCTCGCCGAAACGTTTGGTGGCGGGACCAGTGACGAAGGCTTGAGCGAGGG
CGTGCAAGATTCCGAATACCGCAAGCGACAGGCCGATCATCGTCGCGCTCCAGCGAAAGCGGTCCTCGCC
GAAAATGACCCAGAGCGCTGCCGGCACCTGTCCTACGAGTTGCATGATAAAGAAGACAGTCATAAGTGCG
GCGACGATAGTCATGCCCCGCGCCCACCGGAAGGAGCTGACTGGGTTGAAGGCTCTCAAGGGCATCGGTC
GAGATCCCGGTGCCTAATGAGTGAGCTAACTTACATTAATTGCGTTGCGCTCACTGCCCGCTTTCCAGTC
GGGAAACCTGTCGTGCCAGCTGCATTAATGAATCGGCCAACGCGCGGGGAGAGGCGGTTTGCGTATTGGG
CGCCAGGGTGGTTTTTCTTTTCACCAGTGAGACGGGCAACAGCTGATTGCCCTTCACCGCCTGGCCCTGA
GAGAGTTGCAGCAAGCGGTCCACGCTGGTTTGCCCCAGCAGGCGAAAATCCTGTTTGATGGTGGTTAACG
GCGGGATATAACATGAGCTGTCTTCGGTATCGTCGTATCCCACTACCGAGATATCCGCACCAACGCGCAG
CCCGGACTCGGTAATGGCGCGCATTGCGCCCAGCGCCATCTGATCGTTGGCAACCAGCATCGCAGTGGGA
ACGATGCCCTCATTCAGCATTTGCATGGTTTGTTGAAAACCGGACATGGCACTCCAGTCGCCTTCCCGTT
CCGCTATCGGCTGAATTTGATTGCGAGTGAGATATTTATGCCAGCCAGCCAGACGCAGACGCGCCGAGAC
AGAACTTAATGGGCCCGCTAACAGCGCGATTTGCTGGTGACCCAATGCGACCAGATGCTCCACGCCCAGT
CGCGTACCGTCTTCATGGGAGAAAATAATACTGTTGATGGGTGTCTGGTCAGAGACATCAAGAAATAACG
CCGGAACATTAGTGCAGGCAGCTTCCACAGCAATGGCATCCTGGTCATCCAGCGGATAGTTAATGATCAG
CCCACTGACGCGTTGCGCGAGAAGATTGTGCACCGCCGCTTTACAGGCTTCGACGCCGCTTCGTTCTACC
ATCGACACCACCACGCTGGCACCCAGTTGATCGGCGCGAGATTTAATCGCCGCGACAATTTGCGACGGCG
CGTGCAGGGCCAGACTGGAGGTGGCAACGCCAATCAGCAACGACTGTTTGCCCGCCAGTTGTTGTGCCAC
GCGGTTGGGAATGTAATTCAGCTCCGCCATCGCCGCTTCCACTTTTTCCCGCGTTTTCGCAGAAACGTGG
CTGGCCTGGTTCACCACGCGGGAAACGGTCTGATAAGAGACACCGGCATACTCTGCGACATCGTATAACG
TTACTGGTTTCACATTCACCACCCTGAATTGACTCTCTTCCGGGCGCTATCATGCCATACCGCGAAAGGT
TTTGCGCCATTCGATGGTGTCCGGGATCTCGACGCTCTCCCTTATGCGACTCCTGCATTAGGAAGCAGCC
CAGTAGTAGGTTGAGGCCGTTGAGCACCGCCGCCGCAAGGAATGGTGCATGCAAGGAGATGGCGCCCAAC
AGTCCCCCGGCCACGGGGCCTGCCACCATACCCACGCCGAAACAAGCGCTCATGAGCCCGAAGTGGCGAG
CCCGATCTTCCCCATCGGTGATGTCGGCGATATAGGCGCCAGCAACCGCACCTGTGGCGCCGGTGATGCC
GGCCACGATGCGTCCGGCGTAGAGGATCGAGATCTCGATCCCGCGAAATTAATACGACTCACTATAGGGG
AATTGTGAGCGGATAACAATTCCCCTCTAGAAATAATTTTGTTTAACTTTAAGAAGGAGATATACCATGG
GCAGCAGCCATCATCATCATCATCACAGCAGCGGCCTGGTGCCGCGCGGCAGCCATATGGTGAGCAAGGG
CGAGGAGCTGTTCACCGGGGTGGTGCCCATCCTGGTCGAGCTGGACGGCGACGTAAACGGCCACAAGTTC
AGCGTGTCCGGCGAGGGCGAGGGCGATGCCACCTACGGCAAGCTGACCCTGAAGTTCATCTGCACCACCG
GCAAGCTGCCCGTGCCCTGGCCCACCCTCGTGACCACCCTGACCTGGGGCGTGCAGTGCTTCAGCCGCTA
CCCCGACCACATGAAGCAGCACGACTTCTTCAAGTCCGCCATGCCCGAAGGCTACGTCCAGGAGCGCACC
ATCTTCTTCAAGGACGACGGCAACTACAAGACCCGCGCCGAGGTGAAGTTCGAGGGCGACACCCTGGTGA
ACCGCATCGAGCTGAAGGGCATCGACTTCAAGGAGGACGGCAACATCCTGGGGCACAAGCTGGAGTACAA
CTACATCAGCCACAACGTCTATATCACCGCCGACAAGCAGAAGAACGGCATCAAGGCCAACTTCAAGATC
CGCCACAACATCGAGGACGGCAGCGTGCAGCTCGCCGACCACTACCAGCAGAACACCCCCATCGGCGACG
GCCCCGTGCTGCTGCCCGACAACCACTACCTGAGCACCCAGTCCGCCCTGAGCAAAGACCCCAACGAGAA
GCGCGATCACATGGTCCTGCTGGAGTTCGTGACCGCCGCCGGGATCACTCTCGGCATGGACGAGCTGTAC
AAGTCGAATTCGGGCCCCCCCTGCCCCGCCGCCGCCCATATGGAGTTCCCAGAGCAGAAAGCAGGAGAAG
CTATTAATCAGCCCATGATGATGGCTGCTAGGCAGTTGCATGACGAGGCTCGGAAATGGTCTAGCAAGGG
TAACGACATCATTGCTGCTGCTAAACGAATGGCGCTGCTCATGGCTGAGATGTCACGCCTGGTGCGAGGA
GGCAGCGGAAACAAGCGTGCCCTCATCCAGTGTGCAAAAGATATTGCTAAGGCATCGGATGAAGTCACTC
GATTGGCCAAAGAGGTGGCCAAGCAATGTACTGATAAACGCATTAGAACAAACCTCTTACAGGTCTGTGA
GCGAATCCCAACCATCAGCACGCAGCTCAAAATTCTTTCCACAGTGAAAGCTACCATGCTGGGCAGGACT
AACATCAGCGATGAAGAATCAGAACAGGCAACTGAGATGTTGGTTCATAACGCCCAGAACCTCATGCAGT
CTGTGAAGGAAACTGTGAGAGAAGCTGAAGCAGCATCCATTAAGATAAGAACAGATGCCGGATTCACTCT
GCGCTGGGTCAGAAAGACCCCATGGTATCAGTAGCTCGAGGATCCGGCTGCTAACAAAGCCCGAAAGGAA
GCTGAGTTGGCTGCTGCCACCGCTGAGCAATAACTAGCATAACCCCTTGGGGCCTCTAAACGGGTCTTGA
GGGGTTTTTTGCTGAAAGGAGGAACTATATCCGGATATCCCGCAAGAGGCCCGGCAGTACCGGCATAACC
AAGCCTATGCCTACAGCATCCAGGGTGACGGTGCCGAGGATGACGATGAGCGCATTGTTAGATTTCATAC
ACGGTGCCTGACTGCGTTAGCAATTTAACTGTGATAAACTACCGCATTAAAGCTTATCGATGATAAGCTG
TCAAACATGAGAA
Features (pLannotate 1.2.2; 22 found; start..end, strand, type, name):
    104..208     +  promoter       AmpR promoter: bla
    209..1069    +  CDS            AmpR: β-lactamase; bla; confers resistance to ampicillin, carbenicillin, and related antibiotics
   1240..1828    +  rep_origin     ori: high-copy-number ColE1/pMB1/pBR322/pUC origin of replication
   2014..2156    -  misc_feature   bom: basis of mobility region from pBR322
   2258..2449    -  CDS            rop: Rop protein, which maintains plasmids at low copy number; rop
   2466..2846    +  CDS            YPB1_ECOLX: Protein predicted: Swiss-Prot protein existence level 4. From Escherichia coli.
   3088..3712    -  CDS            TcR (fragment): tetracycline efflux protein; tet; confers resistance to tetracycline
   3727..3748    -  protein_bind   CAP binding site: CAP binding activates transcription in the presence of cAMP. E. coli catabolite activator protein
   3761..4843    -  CDS            lacI: lac repressor; lacI; The lac repressor binds to the lac operator to inhibit transcription in E. coli. This inhibition can be relieved by adding lactose or isopropyl-β-D-thiogalactopyranoside (IPTG).
   4844..4921    -  promoter       lacI promoter: lacI
   4929..5208    -  CDS            TcR (fragment): tetracycline efflux protein; tet; confers resistance to tetracycline
   5230..5248    +  promoter       T7 promoter: promoter for bacteriophage T7 RNA polymerase
   5249..5273    +  protein_bind   lac operator: The lac repressor binds to the lac operator to inhibit transcription in E. coli. This inhibition can be relieved by adding lactose or isopropyl-β-D-thiogalactopyranoside (IPTG). lac repressor encoded by lacI
   5288..5310    +  RBS            RBS: efficient ribosome binding site from bacteriophage T7 gene 10 (Olins and Rangwala, 1989)
   5329..5345    +  CDS            capTEV™ (fragment): composite tag for in vivo biotinylation, TEV protease cleavage, and 6xHis tagging
   5356..5373    +  CDS            thrombin site: thrombin recognition and cleavage site
   5377..6093    +  CDS            ECFP: ECFP is a basic (constitutively fluorescent) cyan fluorescent protein published in 1996, derived from Aequorea victoria. It has low acid sensitivity.
   6139..6681    +  CDS            vcl (fragment): VINC_XENLA - Experimental evidence at transcript level: Swiss-Prot protein existence level 2. Involved in cell adhesion. May be involved in the attachment of the actin-based microfilaments to the plasma membrane. From Xenopus laevis (African clawed frog).
   6697..6746    +  CDS            SET1 (fragment): solubility-enhancement tag derived from T7 phage gene 10B
   6754..6801    +  terminator     T7 terminator: transcription terminator for bacteriophage T7 RNA polymerase
   6824..6928    -  CDS            TcR (fragment): tetracycline efflux protein; tet; confers resistance to tetracycline
   6976..7004    -  promoter       tet promoter: E. coli promoter for tetracycline efflux protein gene
