[The description below was written by a language model from this plasmid's Addgene catalogue record and pLannotate feature annotations shown in this document.]
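Description:
pET15b/ECFP-GgVcl 884-1066 (Vt) is a bacterial expression plasmid built on the pET-15b backbone, about 7.0 kb in total, for producing a fluorescently tagged vinculin tail domain in E. coli. It is propagated through a ColE1/pBR322-type origin, with the pBR322 bom region and rop gene also annotated, and is selected with ampicillin via the bla β-lactamase gene. The catalogue lists it as high copy, although rop normally moderates copy number. Fragments of the tetracycline resistance gene and its promoter flank the expression region. These are non-functional remnants of the pBR322 ancestry rather than a usable marker.

The expression cassette follows the standard pET design. A T7 promoter is followed by a lac operator and the T7 gene 10 ribosome binding site, and a plasmid-borne lacI gene supplies repressor. Transcription therefore depends on T7 RNA polymerase and is inducible with IPTG in a suitable host. The open reading frame begins with the backbone-encoded N-terminal His tag (picked up by the annotation software as a fragment of a composite tag) and a thrombin cleavage site. ECFP comes next, then a short spacer that the depositor notes was carried over from an EGFP-vinculin construct, and then residues 884–1066 of chicken (Gallus gallus) vinculin, the tail domain (Vt). A T7 terminator closes the unit. The automated annotation labels the vinculin segment by homology to the Xenopus protein, but the record specifies the chicken sequence. ECFP was inserted as an NdeI-flanked PCR product into an existing pET-15b vinculin tail plasmid.

The record does not state an intended application. The design suits purification of His-tagged, cyan-fluorescent vinculin tail protein by metal affinity, for example for in vitro binding or fluorescence-based studies.
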