Addgene plasmid #46180: pET15b/ECFP-GgVcl 884-1066 (Vt)
Depositing lab: Susan Craig. Depositing organization: Johns Hopkins University and School of Medicine.
Backbone
  Vector backbone: pET-15b
  Backbone manufacturer: EMD
  Backbone size w/o insert (bp): 5700
  Total vector size (bp): 7013
  Vector type: Bacterial Expression
Growth in bacteria
  Bacterial resistance: Ampicillin, 100 μg/mL
  Growth temperature: 37°C
  Growth strain: DH5alpha
  Copy number: High Copy
Gene/Insert
  Gene/Insert name: Vcl 884-1066 (alt names: Vinculin; Vcl)
  Species: G. gallus (chicken)
  Insert size (bp): 555
  Mutation: aa 884-1066 (tail domain)
  GenBank ID: NM_205441.1
  Entrez Gene: VCL (a.k.a. VINC1)
  Promoter: T7
  Tag / fusion protein: His (N terminal on backbone); ECFP (N terminal on insert)
  Cloning method: Restriction Enzyme; 5′ cloning site Nde1 (not destroyed); 3′ cloning site XhoI (not destroyed)
  Sequencing primers: 5′ T7; 3′ T7 terminal
Terms and licenses: Academic/Nonprofit Terms; Industry Terms: Not Available to Industry
Depositor comments: CFP subcloned into 15b/V884-1066 (Addgene plasmid 46176) via a PCR strategy which placed Nde sites at the ends of the CFP cDNA and added the spacer region in EGFPC1/V1-1066 at the Cterminus of CFP.
How to cite: pET15b/ECFP-GgVcl 884-1066 (Vt) was a gift from Susan Craig (Addgene plasmid # 46180 ; http://n2t.net/addgene:46180 ; RRID:Addgene_46180)
