>Addgene plasmid #46180 | pET15b/ECFP-GgVcl 884-1066 (Vt) | addgene partial sequence | sequence record 66811 | T7 5'-TAATACGACTCACTATAGGG-3'
CCTCTAGAAATAATTTTGTTTAACTTTAAGAAGGAGATATACCATGGGCAGCAGCCATCATCATCATCAT
CACAGCAGCGGCCTGGTGCCGCGCGGCAGCCATATGGTGAGCAAGGGCGAGGAGCTGTTCACCGGGGTGG
TGCCCATCCTGGTCGAGCTGGACGGCGACGTAAACGGCCACAAGTTCAGCGTGTCCGGCGAGGGCGAGGG
CGATGCCACCTACGGCAAGCTGACCCTGAAGTTCATCTGCACCACCGGCAAGCTGCCCGTGCCCTGGCCC
ACCCTCGTGACCACCCTGACCTGGGGCGTGCAGTGCTTCAGCCGCTACCCCGACCACATGAAGCAGCACG
ACTTCTTCAAGTCCGCCATGCCCGAAGGCTACGTCCAGGAGCGCACCATCTTCTTCAAGGACGACGGCAA
CTACAAGACCCGCGCCGAGGTGAAGTTCGAGGGCGACACCCTGGTGAACCGCATCGAGCTGAAGGGCATC
GACTTCAAGGAGGACGGCAACATCCTGGGGCACAAGCTGGAGTACAACTACATCAGCCACAACGTCTATA
TCACCGCCGACAAGCAGAAGAACGGCATCAAGGCCAACTTCAAGATCCGCCACAACATCGAGGACGGCAG
CGTGCAGCTCGCCGACCACTACCAGCAGAACACCCCCATCGGCGACGGCCCCGTGCTGCTGCCCGACAAC
CACTACCTGAGCACCCAGTCCGCCCTGAGCAAAGACCCCAACGAGAAGCGCGATCACATGGTCCTGCTGG
AGTTCGTGACCGCCGCCGGGATCACTCTCGGCATGGACGAGCTGTACAAGTCGAATTC
