>Addgene plasmid #46180 | pET15b/ECFP-GgVcl 884-1066 (Vt) | addgene partial sequence | sequence record 67450 | EGFP_C
GACGAGCTGTACAAGTCGAATTCCGGCCCCCCCTGCCCCGCCGCCGCCCATATGGAGTTCCCAGAGCAGA
AAGCAGGAGAAGCTATTAATCAGCCCATGATGATGGCTGCTAGGCAGTTGCATGACGAGGCTCGGAAATG
GTCTAGCAAGGGTAACGACATCATTGCTGCTGCTAAACGAATGGCGCTGCTCATGGCTGAGATGTCACGC
CTGGTGCGAGGAGGCAGCGGAAACAAGCGTGCCCTCATCCAGTGTGCAAAAGATATTGCTAAGGCATCGG
ATGAAGTCACTCGATTGGCCAAAGAGGTGGCCAAGCAATGTACTGATAAACGCATTAGAACAAACCTCTT
ACAGGTCTGTGAGCGAATCCCAACCATCAGCACGCAGCTCAAAATTCTTTCCACAGTGAAAGCTACCATG
CTGGGCAGGACTAACATCAGCGATGAAGAATCAGAACAGGCAACTGAGATGTTGGTTCATAACGCCCAGA
ACCTCATGCAGTCTGTGAAGGAAACTGTGAGAGAAGCTGAAGCAGCATCCATTAAGATAAGAACAGATGC
CGGATTCACTCTGCGCTGGGTCAGAAAGACCCCATGGTATCAGTAGCTCGAGGATCCGGCTGCTAACAAA
GCCCGAAAGGAAGCTGAGTTGGCTGCTGCCACCGCTGAGCAATAACTAGCATAACCCCTTGGGGCCTCTA
AACGGGTCTTGAGGGGTTTTTTGCTGAAAGGAGGAACTATATCCGGATATCCCGCAAGAGGCCCGGCAGT
ACCGGCATAACCAAGCCTATGCCTACAGCATCCAGGGTGACGGTGCCGAGGATGACGATGAGCGCATTGT
TAGATTTCATACACGGTGCCTGACTGCGTTAGCAATTTAACTGTGATAAACTACCGCATTAAAGCTTATC
GATGATAA
